>Addgene plasmid #117141 | pKLV2-U6(gDmap1 v2)-PGK-Puro-BFP | depositor full sequence | sequence record 220725 | pKLV2-U6(gDmap1 v2)-PGK-Puro-BFP sequence 8649 bps
CTAAATTGTAAGCGTTAATATTTTGTTAAAATTCGCGTTAAATTTTTGTTAAATCAGCTCATTTTTTAAC
CAATAGGCCGAAATCGGCAAAATCCCTTATAAATCAAAAGAATAGACCGAGATAGGGT
[37 nt withheld, positions 129-165]
AAAGAACGTGGACTCCAACGTCAAAGG
[49 nt withheld, positions 193-241]
T
[91 nt withheld, positions 243-333]
G
[124 nt withheld, positions 335-458]
CCCATTCGCCATTCAGGCTGCGCAACTGTTGGGAAGGGCGATCGGTGCGGGCCTCTTCGCTATTACGCCA
GCTGGCGAAAGGGGGATGTGCTGCAAGGCGATTAAGTTGGGTAACGCCAGGGTTTTCCCAGTCACGACGT
TGTAAAACGACGGCCAGTGAGCGCGCGTAATACGACTCACTATAGGGCGAATTGACTAGTACATAACTTA
CGGTAAATGGCCCGCCTGGCTGACCGCCCAACGACCCCCGCCCATTGACGTCAATAATGACGTATGTTCC
CATAGTAACGCCAATAGGGACTTTCCATTGACGTCAATGGGTGGAGTATTTACGGTAAACTGCCCACTTG
GCAGTACATCAAGTGTATCATATGCCAAGTACGCCCCCTATTGACGTCAATGACGGTAAATGGCCCGCCT
GGCATTATGCCCAGTACATGACCTTATGGGACTTTCCTACTTGGCAGTACATCTACGTATTAGTCATCGC
TATTACCATGGTGATGCGGTTTTGGCAGTACATCAATGGGCGTGGATAGCGGTTTGACTCACGGGGATTT
CCAAGTCTCCACCCCATTGACGTCAATGGGAGTTTGTTTTGGCACCAAAATCAACGGGACTTTCCAAAAT
GTCGTAACAACTCCGCCCCATTGACGCAAATGGGCGGTAGGCGTGTACGGTGGGAGGTCTATATAAGCAG
CGCGTTTTGCCTGTACTGGGTCTCTCTGGTTAGACCAGATCTGAGCCTGGGAGCTCTCTGGCTAACTAGG
GAACCCACTGCTTAAGCCTCAATAAAGCTTGCCTTGAGTGCTTCAAGTAGTGTGTGCCCGTCTGTTGTGT
GACTCTGGTAACTAGAGATCCCTCAGACCCTTTTAGTCAGTGTGGAAAATCTCTAGCAGTGGCGCCCGAA
CAGGGACTTGAAAGCGAAAGGGAAACCAGAGGAGCTCTCTCGACGCAGGACTCGGCTTGCTGAAGCGCGC
ACGGCAAGAGGCGAGGGGCGGCGACTGGTGAGTACGCCAAAAATTTTGACTAGCGGAGGCTAGAAGGAGA
GAGATGGGTGCGAGAGCGTCAGTATTAAGCGGGGGAGAATTAGATCGCGATGGGAAAAAATTCGGTTAAG
GCCAGGGGGAAAGAAAAAATATAAATTAAAACATATAGTATGGGCAAGCAGGGAGCTAGAACGATTCGCA
GTTAATCCTGGCCTGTTAGAAACATCAGAAGGCTGTAGACAAATACTGGGACAGCTACAACCATCCCTTC
AGACAGGATCAGAAGAACTTAGATCATTATATAATACAGTAGCAACCCTCTATTGTGTGCATCAAAGGAT
AGAGATAAAAGACACCAAGGAAGCTTTAGACAAGATAGAGGAAGAGCAAAACAAAAGTAAGACCACCGCA
CAGCAAGCGGCCGGCCGCGCTGATCTTCAGACCTGGAGGAGGAGATATGAGGGACAATTGGAGAAGTGAA
TTATATAAATATAAAGTAGTAAAAATTGAACCATTAGGAGTAGCACCCACCAAGGCAAAGAGAAGAGTGG
TGCAGAGAGAAAAAAGAGCAGTGGGAATAGGAGCTTTGTTCCTTGGGTTCTTGGGAGCAGCAGGAAGCAC
TATGGGCGCAGCGTCAATGACGCTGACGGTACAGGCCAGACAATTATTGTCTGGTATAGTGCAGCAGCAG
AACAATTTGCTGAGGGCTATTGAGGCGCAACAGCATCTGTTGCAACTCACAGTCTGGGGCATCAAGCAGC
TCCAGGCAAGAATCCTGGCTGTGGAAAGATACCTAAAGGATCAACAGCTCCTGGGGATTTGGGGTTGCTC
TGGAAAACTCATTTGCACCACTGCTGTGCCTTGGAATGCTAGTTGGAGTAATAAATCTCTGGAACAGATT
TGGAATCACACGACCTGGATGGAGTGGGACAGAGAAATTAACAATTACACAAGCTTAATACACTCCTTAA
TTGAAGAATCGCAAAACCAGCAAGAAAAGAATGAACAAGAATTATTGGAATTAGATAAATGGGCAAGTTT
GTGGAATTGGTTTAACATAACAAATTGGCTGTGGTATATAAAATTATTCATAATGATAGTAGGAGGCTTG
GTAGGTTTAAGAATAGTTTTTGCTGTACTTTCTATAGTGAATAGAGTTAGGCAGGGATATTCACCATTAT
CGTTTCAGACCCACCTCCCAACCCCGAGGGGACCCGACAGGCCCGAAGGAATAGAAGAAGAAGGTGGAGA
GAGAGACAGAGACAGATCCATTCGATTAGTGAACGGATCGGCACTGCGTGCGCCAATTCTGCAGACAAAT
GGCAGTATTCATCCACAATTTTAAAAGAAAAGGGGGGATTGGGGGGTACAGTGCAGGGGAAAGAATAGTA
GACATAATAGCAACAGACATACAAACTAAAGAATTACAAAAACAAATTACAAAAATTCAAAATTTTCGGG
TTTATTACAGGGACAGCAGAGATCCAGTTTGGTTAGTACCGGGCCCTACGCGTCCAAGGTCGGGCAGGAA
GAGGGCCTATTTCCCATGATTCCTTCATATTTGCATATACGATACAAGGCTGTTAGAGAGATAATTAGAA
TTAATTTGACTGTAAACACAAAGATATTAGTACAAAATACGTGACGTAGAAAGTAATAATTTCTTGGGTA
GTTTGCAGTTTTAAAATTATGTTTTAAAATGGACTATCATATGCTTACCGTAACTTGAAAGTATTTCGAT
TTCTTGGCTTTATATATCTTGTGGAAAGGACGAAACACCGAAGCGCAGATCAAATCGGGTTTAAGAGCTA
TGCTGGAAACAGCATAGCAAGTTTAAATAAGGCTAGTCCGTTATCAACTTGAAAAAGTGGCACCGAGTCG
GTGCTTTTTTTGGATCCAATTCTACCGGGTAGGGGAGGCGCTTTTCCCAAGGCAGTCTGGAGCATGCGCT
TTAGCAGCCCCGCTGGGCACTTGGCGCTACACAAGTGGCCTCTGGCCTCGCACACATTCCACATCCACCG
GTAGGCGCCAACCGGCTCCGTTCTTTGGTGGCCCCTTCGCGCCACCTTCTACTCCTCCCCTAGTCAGGAA
GTTCCCCCCCGCCCCGCAGCTCGCGTCGTGCAGGACGTGACAAATGGAAGTAGCACGTCTCACTAGTCTC
GTGCAGATGGACAGCACCGCTGAGCAATGGAAGCGGGTAGGCCTTTGGGGCAGCGGCCAATAGCAGCTTT
GCTCCTTCGCTTTCTGGGCTCAGAGGCTGGGAAGGGGTGGGTCCGGGGGCGGGCTCAGGGGCGGGCTCAG
GGGCGGGGCGGGCGCCCGAAGGTCCTCCGGAGGCCCGGCATTCTGCACGCTTCAAAAGCGCACGTCTGCC
GCGCTGTTCTCCTCTTCCTCATCTCCGGGCCTTTCGACCTGCATCCATCTAGATCTCGAGCAGCTGAAGC
TTACCATGACCGAGTACAAGCCCACGGTGCGCCTCGCCACCCGCGACGACGTCCCCAGGGCCGTACGCAC
CCTCGCCGCCGCGTTCGCCGACTACCCCGCCACGCGCCACACCGTCGATCCGGACCGCCACATCGAGCGG
GTCACCGAGCTGCAAGAACTCTTCCTCACGCGCGTCGGGCTCGACATCGGCAAGGTGTGGGTCGCGGACG
ACGGCGCCGCGGTGGCGGTCTGGACCACGCCGGAGAGCGTCGAAGCGGGGGCGGTGTTCGCCGAGATCGG
CCCGCGCATGGCCGAGTTGAGCGGTTCCCGGCTGGCCGCGCAGCAACAGATGGAAGGCCTCCTGGCGCCG
CACCGGCCCAAGGAGCCCGCGTGGTTCCTGGCCACCGTCGGCGTCTCGCCCGACCACCAGGGCAAGGGTC
TGGGCAGCGCCGTCGTGCTCCCCGGAGTGGAGGCGGCCGAGCGCGCCGGGGTGCCCGCCTTCCTGGAGAC
CTCCGCGCCCCGCAACCTCCCCTTCTACGAGCGGCTCGGCTTCACCGTCACCGCCGACGTCGAGGTGCCC
GAAGGACCGCGCACCTGGTGCATGACCCGCAAGCCCGGTGCCGGCGGCGGGTCCGGAGGAGAGGGCAGAG
GAAGTCTCCTAACATGCGGTGACGTGGAGGAGAATCCTGGCCCAATGAGCGAGCTGATTAAGGAGAACAT
GCACATGAAGCTGTACATGGAGGGCACCGTGGACAACCATCACTTCAAGTGCACATCCGAGGGCGAAGGC
AAGCCCTACGAGGGCACCCAGACCATGAGAATCAAGGTGGTCGAGGGCGGCCCTCTCCCCTTCGCCTTCG
ACATCCTGGCTACTAGCTTCCTCTACGGCAGCAAGACCTTCATCAACCACACCCAGGGCATCCCCGACTT
CTTCAAGCAGTCCTTCCCTGAGGGCTTCACATGGGAGAGAGTCACCACATACGAGGACGGGGGCGTGCTG
ACCGCTACCCAGGACACCAGCCTCCAGGACGGCTGCCTCATCTACAACGTCAAGATCAGAGGGGTGAACT
TCACATCCAACGGCCCTGTGATGCAGAAGAAAACACTCGGCTGGGAGGCCTTCACCGAGACGCTGTACCC
CGCTGACGGCGGCCTGGAAGGCAGAAACGACATGGCCCTGAAGCTCGTGGGCGGGAGCCATCTGATCGCA
AACATCAAGACCACATATAGATCCAAGAAACCCGCTAAGAACCTCAAGATGCCTGGCGTCTACTATGTGG
ACTACAGACTGGAAAGAATCAAGGAGGCCAACAACGAGACCTACGTCGAGCAGCACGAGGTGGCAGTGGC
CAGATACTGCGACCTCCCTAGCAAACTGGGGCACAAGCTTAATTGAGCGGCCGCTCAACCTCTGGATTAC
AAAATTTGTGAAAGATTGACTGGTATTCTTAACTATGTTGCTCCTTTTACGCTATGTGGATACGCTGCTT
TAATGCCTTTGTATCATGCTATTGCTTCCCGTATGGCTTTCATTTTCTCCTCCTTGTATAAATCCTGGTT
GCTGTCTCTTTATGAGGAGTTGTGGCCCGTTGTCAGGCAACGTGGCGTGGTGTGCACTGTGTTTGCTGAC
GCAACCCCCACTGGTTGGGGCATTGCCACCACCTGTCAGCTCCTTTCCGGGACTTTCGCTTTCCCCCTCC
CTATTGCCACGGCGGAACTCATCGCCGCCTGCCTTGCCCGCTGCTGGACAGGGGCTCGGCTGTTGGGCAC
TGACAATTCCGTGGTGTTGTCGGGGAAATCATCGTCCTTTCCTTGGCTGCTCGCCTGTGTTGCCACCTGG
ATTCTGCGCGGGACGTCCTTCTGCTACGTCCCTTCGGCCCTCAATCCAGCGGACCTTCCTTCCCGCGGCC
TGCTGCCGGCTCTGCGGCCTCTTCCGCGTCTACGCCTTCGCCCTCAGACGAGTCGGATCTCCCTTTGGGC
CGCCTCCCCGCAGGTACCTTTAAGACCAATGACTTACAAGGCAGCTGTAGATCTTAGCCACTTTTTAAAA
GAAAAGGGGGGACTGGAAGGGCTAATTCACTCCCAAAGAAGTCAAGATCTGCTTTTTGCCTGTACTGGGT
CTCTCTGGTTAGACCAGAGTCTCTCTGGTTAGACCAGATCTGAGCCTGGGAGCTCTCTGGCTAACTAGGG
AACCCACTGCTTAAGCCTCAATAAAGCTTGCCTTGAGTGCTTCAAGTAGTGTGTGCCCGTCTGTTGTGTG
ACTCTGGTAACTAGAGATCCCTCAGACCCTTTTAGTCAGTGTGGAAAATCTCTAGCAGTTTAAACCCGCT
GATCAGCCTCGACTGTGCCTTCTAGTTGCCAGCCATCTGTTGTTTGCCCCTCCCCCGTGCCTTCCTTGAC
CCTGGAAGGTGCCACTCCCACTGTCCTTTCCTAATAAAATGAGGAAATTGCATCGCATTGTCTGAGTAGG
TGTCATTCTATTCTGGGGGGTGGGGTGGGGCAGGACAGCAAGGGGGAGGATTGGGAAGTCAATAGCAGGC
ATGCTGGGGATGCGGTGGGCTCTATGGGCGGCCGTTAATTAAGCTTTTGTTCCCTTTAGTGAGGGTTAAT
TGCGCGCTTGGCGTAATCATGGTCATAGCTGTTTCCTGTGTGAAATTGTTATCCGCTCACAATTCCACAC
AACATACGAGCCGGAAGCATAAAGTGTAAAGCCTGGGGTGCCTAATGAGTGAGCTAACTCACATTAATTG
CGTTGCGCTCACTGCCCGCTTTCCAGTCGGGAAACCTGTCGTGCCAGCTGCATTAATGAATCGGCCAACG
CGCGGGGAGAGGCGGTTTGCGTATTGGGCGCTCTTCCGCTTCCTCGCTCACTGACTCGCTGCGCTCGGTC
GTTCGGCTGCGGCGAGCGGTATCAGCTCACTCAAAGGCGGTAATACGGTTATCCACAGAATCAGGGGATA
ACGCAGGAAAGAACATGTGAGCAAAAGGCCAGCAAAAGGCCAGGAACCGTAAAAAGGCCGCGTTGCTGGC
GTTTTTCCATAGGCTCCGCCCCCCTGACGAGCATCACAAAAATCGACGCTCAAGTCAGAGGTGGCGAAAC
CCGACAGGACTATAAAGATACCAGGCGTTTCCCCCTGGAAGCTCCCTCGTGCGCTCTCCTGTTCCGACCC
TGCCGCTTACCGGATACCTGTCCGCCTTTCTCCCTTCGGGAAGCGTGGCGCTTTCTCATAGCTCACGCTG
TAGGTATCTCAGTTCGGTGTAGGTCGTTCGCTCCAAGCTGGGCTGTGTGCACGAACCCCCCGTTCAGCCC
GACCGCTGCGCCTTATCCGGTAACTATCGTCTTGAGTCCAACCCGGTAAGACACGACTTATCGCCACTGG
CAGCAGCCACTGGTAACAGGATTAGCAGAGCGAGGTATGTAGGCGGTGCTACAGAGTTCTTGAAGTGGTG
GCCTAACTACGGCTACACTAGAAGGACAGTATTTGGTATCTGCGCTCTGCTGAAGCCAGTTACCTTCGGA
AAAAGAGTTGGTAGCTCTTGATCCGGCAAACAAACCACCGCTGGTAGCGGTGGTTTTTTTGTTTGCAAGC
AGCAGATTACGCGCAGAAAAAAAGGATCTCAAGAAGATCCTTTGATCTTTTCTACGGGGTCTGACGCTCA
GTGGAACGAAAACTCACGTTAAGGGATTTTGGTCATGAGATTATCAAAAAGGATCTTCACCTAGATCCTT
TTAAATTAAAAATGAAGTTTTAAATCAATCTAAAGTATATATGAGTAAACTTGGTCTGACAGTTACCAAT
GCTTAATCAGTGAGGCACCTATCTCAGCGATCTGTCTATTTCGTTCATCCATAGTTGCCTGACTCCCCGT
CGTGTAGATAACTACGATACGGGAGGGCTTACCATCTGGCCCCAGTGCTGCAATGATACCGCGAGACCCA
CGCTCACCGGCTCCAGATTTATCAGCAATAAACCAGCCAGCCGGAAGGGCCGAGCGCAGAAGTGGTCCTG
CAACTTTATCCGCCTCCATCCAGTCTATTAATTGTTGCCGGGAAGCTAGAGTAAGTAGTTCGCCAGTTAA
TAGTTTGCGCAACGTTGTTGCCATTGCTACAGGCATCGTGGTGTCACGCTCGTCGTTTGGTATGGCTTCA
TTCAGCTCCGGTTCCCAACGATCAAGGCGAGTTACATGATCCCCCATGTTGTGCAAAAAAGCGGTTAGCT
CCTTCGGTCCTCCGATCGTTGTCAGAAGTAAGTTGGCCGCAGTGTTATCACTCATGGTTATGGCAGCACT
GCATAATTCTCTTACTGTCATGCCATCCGTAAGATGCTTTTCTGTGACTGGTGAGTACTCAACCAAGTCA
TTCTGAGAATAGTGTATGCGGCGACCGAGTTGCTCTTGCCCGGCGTCAATACGGGATAATACCGCGCCAC
ATAGCAGAACTTTAAAAGTGCTCATCATTGGAAAACGTTCTTCGGGGCGAAAACTCTCAAGGATCTTACC
GCTGTTGAGATCCAGTTCGATGTAACCCACTCGTGCACCCAACTGATCTTCAGCATCTTTTACTTTCACC
AGCGTTTCTGGGTGAGCAAAAACAGGAAGGCAAAATGCCGCAAAAAAGGGAATAAGGGCGACACGGAAAT
GTTGAATACTCATACTCTTCCTTTTTCAATATTATTGAAGCATTTATCAGGGTTATTGTCTCATGAGCGG
ATACATATTTGAATGTATTTAGAAAAATAAACAAATAGGGGTTCCGCGCACATTTCCCCGAAAAGTGCCA
C
Features (pLannotate 1.2.2; 28 found; start..end, strand, type, name):
     30..458     -  rep_origin     f1 ori (sequence partly withheld): f1 bacteriophage origin of replication; arrow indicates direction of (+) strand synthesis
    463..618     -  CDS            lacZα (fragment): LacZα fragment of β-galactosidase; lacZ fragment
    626..644     +  promoter       T7 promoter: promoter for bacteriophage T7 RNA polymerase
    658..958     +  enhancer       CMV enhancer: human cytomegalovirus immediate early enhancer
    959..1158    +  promoter       CMV promoter: human cytomegalovirus (CMV) immediate early promoter
   1176..1356    +  LTR            5' LTR (truncated): truncated 5' long terminal repeat (LTR) from HIV-1
   1403..1528    +  misc_feature   HIV-1 Ψ: packaging signal of human immunodeficiency virus type 1
   1512..1850    +  CDS            HIV-1 gag (fragment): gag protein from human immunodeficiency virus 1; gag
   2027..2260    +  misc_feature   RRE: The Rev response element (RRE) of HIV-1 allows for Rev-dependent mRNA export from the nucleus to the cytoplasm.
   2637..2737    +  CDS            Rev (fragment): human immunodeficiency virus 1 (HIV-1) Rev protein; rev; enhances nuclear export of unspliced and incompletely spliced viral mRNAs
   2787..2904    +  misc_feature   cPPT/CTS: central polypurine tract and central termination sequence of HIV-1
   2979..3219    +  promoter       U6 promoter: RNA polymerase III promoter for human U6 snRNA
   3265..3332    +  misc_RNA       tracrRNA (fragment): trans-activating CRISPR RNA for the Streptococcus pyogenes CRISPR/Cas9 system
   3355..3854    +  promoter       PGK promoter: mouse phosphoglycerate kinase 1 promoter
   3894..4490    +  CDS            PuroR (fragment): puromycin N-acetyltransferase; pac from Streptomyces; confers resistance to puromycin
   4563..5261    +  CDS            TagBFP: TagBFP is a basic (constitutively fluorescent) blue fluorescent protein published in 2008, derived from Entacmaea quadricolor. It is reported to be a very rapidly-maturing monomer with very low acid sensitivity.
   5273..5859    +  misc_feature   WPRE: woodchuck hepatitis virus posttranscriptional regulatory element
   5853..5999    +  CDS            nef (fragment): NEF_HV1LA - Experimental evidence at protein level: Swiss-Prot protein existence level 1. Extracellular Nef protein targets CD4(+) T-lymphocytes for apoptosis by interacting with CXCR4 surface receptors. From Human immunodeficiency virus type 1 group M subtype B (isolate Lai) (HIV-1).
   6007..6185    +  LTR            5' LTR (truncated): truncated 5' long terminal repeat (LTR) from HIV-1
   6211..6322    +  polyA_signal   bGH poly(A) signal: bovine growth hormone polyadenylation signal
   6461..6479    -  promoter       T3 promoter: promoter for bacteriophage T3 RNA polymerase
   6524..6540    -  protein_bind   lac operator: The lac repressor binds to the lac operator to inhibit transcription in E. coli. This inhibition can be relieved by adding lactose or isopropyl-β-D-thiogalactopyranoside (IPTG). lac repressor encoded by lacI
   6548..6578    -  promoter       lac promoter: promoter for the E. coli lac operon
   6593..6614    -  protein_bind   CAP binding site: CAP binding activates transcription in the presence of cAMP. E. coli catabolite activator protein
   6627..6719    -  CDS            lacI (fragment): lac repressor; lacI; The lac repressor binds to the lac operator to inhibit transcription in E. coli. This inhibition can be relieved by adding lactose or isopropyl-β-D-thiogalactopyranoside (IPTG).
   6902..7490    -  rep_origin     ori: high-copy-number ColE1/pMB1/pBR322/pUC origin of replication
   7661..8521    -  CDS            AmpR: β-lactamase; bla; confers resistance to ampicillin, carbenicillin, and related antibiotics
   8522..8626    -  promoter       AmpR promoter: bla
