>Addgene plasmid #117141 | pKLV2-U6(gDmap1 v2)-PGK-Puro-BFP | addgene full sequence | sequence record 226876 | Addgene NGS Result
CATCAAGTGTATCATATGCCAAGTACGCCCCCTATTGACGTCAATGACGGTAAATGGCCCGCCTGGCATT
ATGCCCAGTACATGACCTTATGGGACTTTCCTACTTGGCAGTACATCTACGTATTAGTCATCGCTATTAC
CATGGTGATGCGGTTTTGGCAGTACATCAATGGGCGTGGATAGCGGTTTGACTCACGGGGATTTCCAAGT
CTCCACCCCATTGACGTCAATGGGAGTTTGTTTTGGCACCAAAATCAACGGGACTTTCCAAAATGTCGTA
ACAACTCCGCCCCATTGACGCAAATGGGCGGTAGGCGTGTACGGTGGGAGGTCTATATAAGCAGCGCGTT
TTGCCTGTACTGGGTCTCTCTGGTTAGACCAGATCTGAGCCTGGGAGCTCTCTGGCTAACTAGGGAACCC
ACTGCTTAAGCCTCAATAAAGCTTGCCTTGAGTGCTTCAAGTAGTGTGTGCCCGTCTGTTGTGTGACTCT
GGTAACTAGAGATCCCTCAGACCCTTTTAGTCAGTGTGGAAAATCTCTAGCAGTGGCGCCCGAACAGGGA
CTTGAAAGCGAAAGGGAAACCAGAGGAGCTCTCTCGACGCAGGACTCGGCTTGCTGAAGCGCGCACGGCA
AGAGGCGAGGGGCGGCGACTGGTGAGTACGCCAAAAATTTTGACTAGCGGAGGCTAGAAGGAGAGAGATG
GGTGCGAGAGCGTCAGTATTAAGCGGGGGAGAATTAGATCGCGATGGGAAAAAATTCGGTTAAGGCCAGG
GGGAAAGAAAAAATATAAATTAAAACATATAGTATGGGCAAGCAGGGAGCTAGAACGATTCGCAGTTAAT
CCTGGCCTGTTAGAAACATCAGAAGGCTGTAGACAAATACTGGGACAGCTACAACCATCCCTTCAGACAG
GATCAGAAGAACTTAGATCATTATATAATACAGTAGCAACCCTCTATTGTGTGCATCAAAGGATAGAGAT
AAAAGACACCAAGGAAGCTTTAGACAAGATAGAGGAAGAGCAAAACAAAAGTAAGACCACCGCACAGCAA
GCGGCCGGCCGCGCTGATCTTCAGACCTGGAGGAGGAGATATGAGGGACAATTGGAGAAGTGAATTATAT
AAATATAAAGTAGTAAAAATTGAACCATTAGGAGTAGCACCCACCAAGGCAAAGAGAAGAGTGGTGCAGA
GAGAAAAAAGAGCAGTGGGAATAGGAGCTTTGTTCCTTGGGTTCTTGGGAGCAGCAGGAAGCACTATGGG
CGCAGCGTCAATGACGCTGACGGTACAGGCCAGACAATTATTGTCTGGTATAGTGCAGCAGCAGAACAAT
TTGCTGAGGGCTATTGAGGCGCAACAGCATCTGTTGCAACTCACAGTCTGGGGCATCAAGCAGCTCCAGG
CAAGAATCCTGGCTGTGGAAAGATACCTAAAGGATCAACAGCTCCTGGGGATTTGGGGTTGCTCTGGAAA
ACTCATTTGCACCACTGCTGTGCCTTGGAATGCTAGTTGGAGTAATAAATCTCTGGAACAGATTTGGAAT
CACACGACCTGGATGGAGTGGGACAGAGAAATTAACAATTACACAAGCTTAATACACTCCTTAATTGAAG
AATCGCAAAACCAGCAAGAAAAGAATGAACAAGAATTATTGGAATTAGATAAATGGGCAAGTTTGTGGAA
TTGGTTTAACATAACAAATTGGCTGTGGTATATAAAATTATTCATAATGATAGTAGGAGGCTTGGTAGGT
TTAAGAATAGTTTTTGCTGTACTTTCTATAGTGAATAGAGTTAGGCAGGGATATTCACCATTATCGTTTC
AGACCCACCTCCCAACCCCGAGGGGACCCGACAGGCCCGAAGGAATAGAAGAAGAAGGTGGAGAGAGAGA
CAGAGACAGATCCATTCGATTAGTGAACGGATCGGCACTGCGTGCGCCAATTCTGCAGACAAATGGCAGT
ATTCATCCACAATTTTAAAAGAAAAGGGGGGATTGGGGGGTACAGTGCAGGGGAAAGAATAGTAGACATA
ATAGCAACAGACATACAAACTAAAGAATTACAAAAACAAATTACAAAAATTCAAAATTTTCGGGTTTATT
ACAGGGACAGCAGAGATCCAGTTTGGTTAGTACCGGGCCCTACGCGTCCAAGGTCGGGCAGGAAGAGGGC
CTATTTCCCATGATTCCTTCATATTTGCATATACGATACAAGGCTGTTAGAGAGATAATTAGAATTAATT
TGACTGTAAACACAAAGATATTAGTACAAAATACGTGACGTAGAAAGTAATAATTTCTTGGGTAGTTTGC
AGTTTTAAAATTATGTTTTAAAATGGACTATCATATGCTTACCGTAACTTGAAAGTATTTCGATTTCTTG
GCTTTATATATCTTGTGGAAAGGACGAAACACCGAAGCGCAGATCAAATCGGGTTTAAGAGCTATGCTGG
AAACAGCATAGCAAGTTTAAATAAGGCTAGTCCGTTATCAACTTGAAAAAGTGGCACCGAGTCGGTGCTT
TTTTTGGATCCAATTCTACCGGGTAGGGGAGGCGCTTTTCCCAAGGCAGTCTGGAGCATGCGCTTTAGCA
GCCCCGCTGGGCACTTGGCGCTACACAAGTGGCCTCTGGCCTCGCACACATTCCACATCCACCGGTAGGC
GCCAACCGGCTCCGTTCTTTGGTGGCCCCTTCGCGCCACCTTCTACTCCTCCCCTAGTCAGGAAGTTCCC
CCCCGCCCCGCAGCTCGCGTCGTGCAGGACGTGACAAATGGAAGTAGCACGTCTCACTAGTCTCGTGCAG
ATGGACAGCACCGCTGAGCAATGGAAGCGGGTAGGCCTTTGGGGCAGCGGCCAATAGCAGCTTTGCTCCT
TCGCTTTCTGGGCTCAGAGGCTGGGAAGGGGTGGGTCCGGGGGCGGGCTCAGGGGCGGGCTCAGGGGCGG
GGCGGGCGCCCGAAGGTCCTCCGGAGGCCCGGCATTCTGCACGCTTCAAAAGCGCACGTCTGCCGCGCTG
TTCTCCTCTTCCTCATCTCCGGGCCTTTCGACCTGCATCCATCTAGATCTCGAGCAGCTGAAGCTTACCA
TGACCGAGTACAAGCCCACGGTGCGCCTCGCCACCCGCGACGACGTCCCCAGGGCCGTACGCACCCTCGC
CGCCGCGTTCGCCGACTACCCCGCCACGCGCCACACCGTCGATCCGGACCGCCACATCGAGCGGGTCACC
GAGCTGCAAGAACTCTTCCTCACGCGCGTCGGGCTCGACATCGGCAAGGTGTGGGTCGCGGACGACGGCG
CCGCGGTGGCGGTCTGGACCACGCCGGAGAGCGTCGAAGCGGGGGCGGTGTTCGCCGAGATCGGCCCGCG
CATGGCCGAGTTGAGCGGTTCCCGGCTGGCCGCGCAGCAACAGATGGAAGGCCTCCTGGCGCCGCACCGG
CCCAAGGAGCCCGCGTGGTTCCTGGCCACCGTCGGCGTCTCGCCCGACCACCAGGGCAAGGGTCTGGGCA
GCGCCGTCGTGCTCCCCGGAGTGGAGGCGGCCGAGCGCGCCGGGGTGCCCGCCTTCCTGGAGACCTCCGC
GCCCCGCAACCTCCCCTTCTACGAGCGGCTCGGCTTCACCGTCACCGCCGACGTCGAGGTGCCCGAAGGA
CCGCGCACCTGGTGCATGACCCGCAAGCCCGGTGCCGGCGGCGGGTCCGGAGGAGAGGGCAGAGGAAGTC
TCCTAACATGCGGTGACGTGGAGGAGAATCCTGGCCCAATGAGCGAGCTGATTAAGGAGAACATGCACAT
GAAGCTGTACATGGAGGGCACCGTGGACAACCATCACTTCAAGTGCACATCCGAGGGCGAAGGCAAGCCC
TACGAGGGCACCCAGACCATGAGAATCAAGGTGGTCGAGGGCGGCCCTCTCCCCTTCGCCTTCGACATCC
TGGCTACTAGCTTCCTCTACGGCAGCAAGACCTTCATCAACCACACCCAGGGCATCCCCGACTTCTTCAA
GCAGTCCTTCCCTGAGGGCTTCACATGGGAGAGAGTCACCACATACGAGGACGGGGGCGTGCTGACCGCT
ACCCAGGACACCAGCCTCCAGGACGGCTGCCTCATCTACAACGTCAAGATCAGAGGGGTGAACTTCACAT
CCAACGGCCCTGTGATGCAGAAGAAAACACTCGGCTGGGAGGCCTTCACCGAGACGCTGTACCCCGCTGA
CGGCGGCCTGGAAGGCAGAAACGACATGGCCCTGAAGCTCGTGGGCGGGAGCCATCTGATCGCAAACATC
AAGACCACATATAGATCCAAGAAACCCGCTAAGAACCTCAAGATGCCTGGCGTCTACTATGTGGACTACA
GACTGGAAAGAATCAAGGAGGCCAACAACGAGACCTACGTCGAGCAGCACGAGGTGGCAGTGGCCAGATA
CTGCGACCTCCCTAGCAAACTGGGGCACAAGCTTAATTGAGCGGCCGCTCAACCTCTGGATTACAAAATT
TGTGAAAGATTGACTGGTATTCTTAACTATGTTGCTCCTTTTACGCTATGTGGATACGCTGCTTTAATGC
CTTTGTATCATGCTATTGCTTCCCGTATGGCTTTCATTTTCTCCTCCTTGTATAAATCCTGGTTGCTGTC
TCTTTATGAGGAGTTGTGGCCCGTTGTCAGGCAACGTGGCGTGGTGTGCACTGTGTTTGCTGACGCAACC
CCCACTGGTTGGGGCATTGCCACCACCTGTCAGCTCCTTTCCGGGACTTTCGCTTTCCCCCTCCCTATTG
CCACGGCGGAACTCATCGCCGCCTGCCTTGCCCGCTGCTGGACAGGGGCTCGGCTGTTGGGCACTGACAA
TTCCGTGGTGTTGTCGGGGAAATCATCGTCCTTTCCTTGGCTGCTCGCCTGTGTTGCCACCTGGATTCTG
CGCGGGACGTCCTTCTGCTACGTCCCTTCGGCCCTCAATCCAGCGGACCTTCCTTCCCGCGGCCTGCTGC
CGGCTCTGCGGCCTCTTCCGCGTCTACGCCTTCGCCCTCAGACGAGTCGGATCTCCCTTTGGGCCGCCTC
CCCGCAGGTACCTTTAAGACCAATGACTTACAAGGCAGCTGTAGATCTTAGCCACTTTTTAAAAGAAAAG
GGGGGACTGGAAGGGCTAATTCACTCCCAAAGAAGTCAAGATCTGCTTTTTGCCTGTACTGGGTCTCTCT
GGTTAGACCAGAGTCTCTCTGGTTAGACCAGATCTGAGCCTGGGAGCTCTCTGGCTAACTAGGGAACCCA
CTGCTTAAGCCTCAATAAAGCTTGCCTTGAGTGCTTCAAGTAGTGTGTGCCCGTCTGTTGTGTGACTCTG
GTAACTAGAGATCCCTCAGACCCTTTTAGTCAGTGTGGAAAATCTCTAGCAGTTTAAACCCGCTGATCAG
CCTCGACTGTGCCTTCTAGTTGCCAGCCATCTGTTGTTTGCCCCTCCCCCGTGCCTTCCTTGACCCTGGA
AGGTGCCACTCCCACTGTCCTTTCCTAATAAAATGAGGAAATTGCATCGCATTGTCTGAGTAGGTGTCAT
TCTATTCTGGGGGGTGGGGTGGGGCAGGACAGCAAGGGGGAGGATTGGGAAGTCAATAGCAGGCATGCTG
GGGATGCGGTGGGCTCTATGGGCGGCCGTTAATTAAGCTTTTGTTCCCTTTAGTGAGGGTTAATTGCGCG
CTTGGCGTAATCATGGTCATAGCTGTTTCCTGTGTGAAATTGTTATCCGCTCACAATTCCACACAACATA
CGAGCCGGGAGCATAAAGTGTAAAGCCTGGGGTGCCTAATGAGTGAGCTAACTCACATTAATTGCGTTGC
GCTCACTGCCCGCTTTCCAGTCGGGAAACCTGTCGTGCCAGCTGCATTAATGAATCGGCCAACGCGCGGG
GAGAGGCGGTTTGCGTATTGGGCGCTCTTCCGCTTCCTCGCTCACTGACTCGCTGCGCTCGGTCGTTCGG
CTGCGGCGAGCGGTATCAGCTCACTCAAAGGCGGTAATACGGTTATCCACAGAATCAGGGGATAACGCAG
GAAAGAACATGTGAGCAAAAGGCCAGCAAAAGGCCAGGAACCGTAAAAAGGCCGCGTTGCTGGCGTTTTT
CCATAGGCTCCGCCCCCCTGACGAGCATCACAAAAATCGACGCTCAAGTCAGAGGTGGCGAAACCCGACA
GGACTATAAAGATACCAGGCGTTTCCCCCTGGAAGCTCCCTCGTGCGCTCTCCTGTTCCGACCCTGCCGC
TTACCGGATACCTGTCCGCCTTTCTCCCTTCGGGAAGCGTGGCGCTTTCTCATAGCTCACGCTGTAGGTA
TCTCAGTTCGGTGTAGGTCGTTCGCTCCAAGCTGGGCTGTGTGCACGAACCCCCCGTTCAGCCCGACCGC
TGCGCCTTATCCGGTAACTATCGTCTTGAGTCCAACCCGGTAAGACACGACTTATCGCCACTGGCAGCAG
CCACTGGTAACAGGATTAGCAGAGCGAGGTATGTAGGCGGTGCTACAGAGTTCTTGAAGTGGTGGCCTAA
CTACGGCTACACTAGAAGAACAGTATTTGGTATCTGCGCTCTGCTGAAGCCAGTTACCTTCGGAAAAAGA
GTTGGTAGCTCTTGATCCGGCAAACAAACCACCGCTGGTAGCGGTGGTTTTTTTGTTTGCAAGCAGCAGA
TTACGCGCAGAAAAAAAGGATCTCAAGAAGATCCTTTGATCTTTTCTACGGGGTCTGACGCTCAGTGGAA
CGAAAACTCACGTTAAGGGATTTTGGTCATGAGATTATCAAAAAGGATCTTCACCTAGATCCTTTTAAAT
TAAAAATGAAGTTTTAAATCAATCTAAAGTATATATGAGTAAACTTGGTCTGACAGTTACCAATGCTTAA
TCAGTGAGGCACCTATCTCAGCGATCTGTCTATTTCGTTCATCCATAGTTGCCTGACTCCCCGTCGTGTA
GATAACTACGATACGGGAGGGCTTACCATCTGGCCCCAGTGCTGCAATGATACCGCGAGACCCACGCTCA
CCGGCTCCAGATTTATCAGCAATAAACCAGCCAGCCGGAAGGGCCGAGCGCAGAAGTGGTCCTGCAACTT
TATCCGCCTCCATCCAGTCTATTAATTGTTGCCGGGAAGCTAGAGTAAGTAGTTCGCCAGTTAATAGTTT
GCGCAACGTTGTTGCCATTGCTACAGGCATCGTGGTGTCACGCTCGTCGTTTGGTATGGCTTCATTCAGC
TCCGGTTCCCAACGATCAAGGCGAGTTACATGATCCCCCATGTTGTGCAAAAAAGCGGTTAGCTCCTTCG
GTCCTCCGATCGTTGTCAGAAGTAAGTTGGCCGCAGTGTTATCACTCATGGTTATGGCAGCACTGCATAA
TTCTCTTACTGTCATGCCATCCGTAAGATGCTTTTCTGTGACTGGTGAGTACTCAACCAAGTCATTCTGA
GAATAGTGTATGCGGCGACCGAGTTGCTCTTGCCCGGCGTCAATACGGGATAATACCGCGCCACATAGCA
GAACTTTAAAAGTGCTCATCATTGGAAAACGTTCTTCGGGGCGAAAACTCTCAAGGATCTTACCGCTGTT
GAGATCCAGTTCGATGTAACCCACTCGTGCACCCAACTGATCTTCAGCATCTTTTACTTTCACCAGCGTT
TCTGGGTGAGCAAAAACAGGAAGGCAAAATGCCGCAAAAAAGGGAATAAGGGCGACACGGAAATGTTGAA
TACTCATACTCTTCCTTTTTCAATATTATTGAAGCATTTATCAGGGTTATTGTCTCATGAGCGGATACAT
ATTTGAATGTATTTAGAAAAATAAACAAATAGGGGTTCCGCGCACATTTCCCCGAAAAGTGCCACCTAAA
TTGTAAGCGTTAATATTTTGTTAAAATTCGCGTTAAATTTTTGTTAAATCAGCTCATTTTTTAACCAATA
GGCCGAAATCGGCAAAATCCCTTATAAATCAAAAGAATAGACCGAGATAGGGT
[37 nt withheld, positions 7964-8000]
AAAGAACGTGGACTCCAACGTCAAAGG
[49 nt withheld, positions 8028-8076]
T
[91 nt withheld, positions 8078-8168]
G
[124 nt withheld, positions 8170-8293]
CCCATTCGCCATTCAGGCTGCGCAACTGTTGGGAAGGGCGATCGGTGCGGGCCTCTTCGCTATTACGCCA
GCTGGCGAAAGGGGGATGTGCTGCAAGGCGATTAAGTTGGGTAACGCCAGGGTTTTCCCAGTCACGACGT
TGTAAAACGACGGCCAGTGAGCGCGCGTAATACGACTCACTATAGGGCGAATTGACTAGTACATAACTTA
CGGTAAATGGCCCGCCTGGCTGACCGCCCAACGACCCCCGCCCATTGACGTCAATAATGACGTATGTTCC
CATAGTAACGCCAATAGGGACTTTCCATTGACGTCAATGGGTGGAGTATTTACGGTAAACTGCCCACTTG
GCAGTA
Features (pLannotate 1.2.2; 28 found; start..end, strand, type, name):
    145..344     +  promoter       CMV promoter: human cytomegalovirus (CMV) immediate early promoter
    362..542     +  LTR            5' LTR (truncated): truncated 5' long terminal repeat (LTR) from HIV-1
    589..714     +  misc_feature   HIV-1 Ψ: packaging signal of human immunodeficiency virus type 1
    698..1036    +  CDS            HIV-1 gag (fragment): gag protein from human immunodeficiency virus 1; gag
   1213..1446    +  misc_feature   RRE: The Rev response element (RRE) of HIV-1 allows for Rev-dependent mRNA export from the nucleus to the cytoplasm.
   1823..1923    +  CDS            Rev (fragment): human immunodeficiency virus 1 (HIV-1) Rev protein; rev; enhances nuclear export of unspliced and incompletely spliced viral mRNAs
   1973..2090    +  misc_feature   cPPT/CTS: central polypurine tract and central termination sequence of HIV-1
   2165..2405    +  promoter       U6 promoter: RNA polymerase III promoter for human U6 snRNA
   2451..2518    +  misc_RNA       tracrRNA (fragment): trans-activating CRISPR RNA for the Streptococcus pyogenes CRISPR/Cas9 system
   2541..3040    +  promoter       PGK promoter: mouse phosphoglycerate kinase 1 promoter
   3080..3676    +  CDS            PuroR (fragment): puromycin N-acetyltransferase; pac from Streptomyces; confers resistance to puromycin
   3749..4447    +  CDS            TagBFP: TagBFP is a basic (constitutively fluorescent) blue fluorescent protein published in 2008, derived from Entacmaea quadricolor. It is reported to be a very rapidly-maturing monomer with very low acid sensitivity.
   4459..5045    +  misc_feature   WPRE: woodchuck hepatitis virus posttranscriptional regulatory element
   5039..5185    +  CDS            nef (fragment): NEF_HV1LA - Experimental evidence at protein level: Swiss-Prot protein existence level 1. Extracellular Nef protein targets CD4(+) T-lymphocytes for apoptosis by interacting with CXCR4 surface receptors. From Human immunodeficiency virus type 1 group M subtype B (isolate Lai) (HIV-1).
   5193..5371    +  LTR            5' LTR (truncated): truncated 5' long terminal repeat (LTR) from HIV-1
   5397..5508    +  polyA_signal   bGH poly(A) signal: bovine growth hormone polyadenylation signal
   5647..5665    -  promoter       T3 promoter: promoter for bacteriophage T3 RNA polymerase
   5710..5726    -  protein_bind   lac operator: The lac repressor binds to the lac operator to inhibit transcription in E. coli. This inhibition can be relieved by adding lactose or isopropyl-β-D-thiogalactopyranoside (IPTG). lac repressor encoded by lacI
   5734..5764    -  promoter       lac promoter: promoter for the E. coli lac operon
   5779..5800    -  protein_bind   CAP binding site: CAP binding activates transcription in the presence of cAMP. E. coli catabolite activator protein
   5813..5905    -  CDS            lacI (fragment): lac repressor; lacI; The lac repressor binds to the lac operator to inhibit transcription in E. coli. This inhibition can be relieved by adding lactose or isopropyl-β-D-thiogalactopyranoside (IPTG).
   6088..6676    -  rep_origin     ori: high-copy-number ColE1/pMB1/pBR322/pUC origin of replication
   6847..7707    -  CDS            AmpR: β-lactamase; bla; confers resistance to ampicillin, carbenicillin, and related antibiotics
   7708..7812    -  promoter       AmpR promoter: bla
   7865..8293    -  rep_origin     f1 ori (sequence partly withheld): f1 bacteriophage origin of replication; arrow indicates direction of (+) strand synthesis
   8298..8453    -  CDS            lacZα (fragment): LacZα fragment of β-galactosidase; lacZ fragment
   8461..8479    +  promoter       T7 promoter: promoter for bacteriophage T7 RNA polymerase
   8493..144     +  enhancer       CMV enhancer (across the origin): human cytomegalovirus immediate early enhancer
