[The description below was written by a language model from this plasmid's Addgene catalogue record and pLannotate feature annotations shown in this document.]
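Description:
pKLV2-U6(gDmap1 v2)-PGK-Puro-BFP is a lentiviral CRISPR guide RNA expression plasmid built on the pKLV2-U6gRNA5(BbsI)-PGKpuro2ABFP-W backbone and designed to deliver a single gRNA against mouse Dmap1. It is maintained in E. coli as a high-copy plasmid through a ColE1/pUC-type origin with ampicillin selection (AmpR), and it also carries an f1 origin and remnants of a lac/lacZα cloning region flanked by T7 and T3 promoters. The two annotated sequence records, one from the depositor and one from repository sequencing, are both 8,649 nt and list the same 28 features in the same order, differing only in the numbering start point.

The viral transfer cassette begins with a CMV enhancer/promoter fused to a truncated HIV-1 5' LTR, which drives genomic RNA production in packaging cells. This is followed by the Ψ packaging signal with a gag fragment, the RRE for Rev-dependent export and the cPPT/CTS. Downstream, the human U6 Pol III promoter transcribes the 19-nt synthetic Dmap1 spacer, which was cloned into BbsI sites that were destroyed in the process, joined to an S. pyogenes Cas9 guide scaffold. A mouse PGK promoter then drives puromycin N-acetyltransferase and TagBFP, which the backbone name indicates are linked by a 2A sequence, so transduced cells can be drug-selected and tracked by blue fluorescence. A WPRE enhances transcript expression, and the record notes that a BbsI site was removed from it and that the BFP was modified. The cassette ends with a truncated 3' LTR and a bGH polyadenylation signal.

No Cas9 is encoded, so the nuclease must be provided separately in the target cells. The associated work concerns a CRISPR knockout screen that identified Dmap1 as a regulator of cardiac progenitor reprogramming and differentiation.
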