Addgene plasmid #117141: pKLV2-U6(gDmap1 v2)-PGK-Puro-BFP
Purpose: Express gRNA vs Dmap1
Depositing lab: Kosuke Yusa. Depositing organization: Wellcome Sanger Institute. Publication: CRISPR-KO screen identifies Dmap1 as a regulator of chemically-induced reprogramming and differentiation of cardiac progenitors. Yu JSL, Palano G, Lim C, Moggio A, Drowley L, Plowright AT, Bohlooly-Y M, Rosen BS, Hansson EM, Wang QD, Yusa K. Stem Cells. 2019 Apr 1. doi: 10.1002/stem.3012. PubMed 30932271.
Backbone
  Vector backbone: pKLV2-U6gRNA5(BbsI)-PGKpuro2ABFP-W (Addgene: 67974)
  Backbone size w/o insert (bp): 8629
  Vector type: Lentiviral, CRISPR
Growth in bacteria
  Bacterial resistance: Ampicillin, 100 μg/mL
  Growth temperature: 37°C
  Growth strain: NEB Stable
  Copy number: High Copy
Gene/Insert
  Gene/Insert name: gDmap1 v2
  gRNA/shRNA sequence: GAAGCGCAGATCAAATCGG
  Species: Synthetic
  Insert size (bp): 19
  Mutation: Deleted BbsI site within WPRE, modified BFP
  Entrez Gene: Dmap1 (a.k.a. 1500016M21Rik, DNMAP1, DNMTAP1, Dmtap1, mKIAA1425)
  Promoter: human U6 promoter, mouse PGK promoter
  Cloning method: Restriction Enzyme; 5′ cloning site BbsI (destroyed during cloning); 3′ cloning site BbsI (destroyed during cloning)
Terms and licenses: Academic/Nonprofit Terms; Industry Terms: Not Available to Industry
How to cite: pKLV2-U6(gDmap1 v2)-PGK-Puro-BFP was a gift from Kosuke Yusa (Addgene plasmid # 117141 ; http://n2t.net/addgene:117141 ; RRID:Addgene_117141)
